Addgene plasmid #30159: pENTR APLP2 shRNA 1
Depositing lab: Dennis Selkoe & Tracy Young-Pearse. Depositing organization: Brigham and Women's Hospital. Publication: Secreted APP regulates the function of full-length APP in neurite outgrowth through interaction with integrin beta1. Young-Pearse TL, Chen AC, Chang R, Marquez C, Selkoe DJ. Neural Dev. 2008 Jun 23;3:15. doi: 10.1186/1749-8104-3-15. PubMed 18573216.
Backbone
  Vector backbone: pENTR
  Backbone manufacturer: Invitrogen
  Backbone size w/o insert (bp): 2700
  Vector type: Mammalian Expression
Growth in bacteria
  Bacterial resistance: Kanamycin, 50 μg/mL
  Growth temperature: 37°C
  Growth strain: DH5alpha
  Copy number: High Copy
Gene/Insert
  Gene/Insert name: APLP2 shRNA 1
  Insert size (bp): 50
  Cloning method: Restriction Enzyme
  Sequencing primers: 5′ n/a
Terms and licenses: Academic/Nonprofit Terms; Industry Terms: Not Available to Industry
Depositor comments: aaaccagccagtcaatatt ok
How to cite: pENTR APLP2 shRNA 1 was a gift from Dennis Selkoe & Tracy Young-Pearse (Addgene plasmid # 30159 ; http://n2t.net/addgene:30159 ; RRID:Addgene_30159)
