[The description below was written by a language model from this plasmid's Addgene catalogue record.]
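Description:
pENTR APLP2 shRNA 1 is a small RNA-interference plasmid built on the Invitrogen pENTR backbone (about 2.7 kb without insert) and catalogued as a mammalian expression vector. It is maintained in E. coli as a high-copy plasmid under kanamycin selection. pENTR vectors are Gateway entry clones, in which the cloned cassette is normally flanked by attL recombination sites so that it can be moved by LR recombination into destination vectors such as viral or other expression backbones. The record has no feature table, however, so the presence and arrangement of these sites in this particular plasmid cannot be confirmed from the information given.

The payload is a roughly 50 bp insert, introduced by restriction enzyme cloning, that encodes a short hairpin RNA against APLP2 (amyloid precursor-like protein 2), a member of the amyloid precursor protein family. The name marks it as the first of what is presumably a set of hairpins against this target. A depositor comment gives a short sequence that appears to be the targeting sequence, although it is not explicitly labelled as such. The promoter driving the hairpin is not stated. shRNA entry vectors of this type usually rely on an RNA polymerase III promoter such as U6 or H1, but that cannot be verified here, and the target species is not recorded either.

The associated publication concerns how secreted APP regulates full-length APP function in neurite outgrowth through integrin beta1. This suggests the plasmid was used to knock down APLP2 in neuronal cells, to examine the contribution of APP family members to that process.
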