>Addgene plasmid #30159 | pENTR APLP2 shRNA 1 | addgene partial sequence | sequence record 35905 | M13pUC-fwd 5'-CCCAGTCACGACGTTGTAAAACG-3'
AATAATGATTTTATTTTGACTGATAGTGACCTGTTCGTTGCAACAAATTGATGAGCAATGCTTTTTTATA
ATGCCAACTTTGTACAAAAAAGCAGGCTTTAAAGGAACCAATTCAGTCGACTGGATCCGGTACCAAGGTC
GGGCAGGAAGAGGGCCTATTTCCCATGATTCCTTCATATTTGCATATACGATACAAGGCTGTTAGAGAGA
TAATTAGAATTAATTTGACTGTAAACACAAAGATATTAGTACAAAATACGTGACGTAGAAAGTAATAATT
TCTTGGGTAGTTTGCAGTTTTAAAATTATGTTTTAAAATGGACTATCATATGCTTACCGTAACTTGAAAG
TATTTCGATTTCTTGGCTTTATATATCTTGTGGAAAGGACGAAACACCGCAAACCAGCCAGTCAATATTC
GAAAATATTGACTGGCTGGTTTGCTTTTTTCTAGACCCAGCTTTCTTGTACAAAGTTGGCATTATAAGAA
AGCATTGCTTATCAATTTGTTGCAACGAACAGGTCACTATCAGTCAAAATAAAATCATTATTTGCCATCC
AGCTGATATCCCCTATAGTGAGTCGTATTACATGGTCATAGCTGTTTCCTGGCAGCTCTGGCCCGTGTCT
CAAAATCTCTGATGTTACATTGCACAAGATAAAAATATATCATCATGAACAATAAAACTGTCTGCTTACA
TAAACAGTAATACAAGGGGTGTTATGAGCCATATTCAACGGGAAACGTCGAGGCCGCGATTAAATTCCAA
CATGGATGCTGATTTATATGGGTATAAATGGGCTCGCGATAATGTCGGGCAATCAGGTGCGACA
